>Addgene plasmid #183460 | pAAV-P3-Alb-mNG | addgene full sequence | sequence record 361425 | Addgene NGS Result
CTGCGCGCTCGCTCGCTCACTGAGGCCGCCCGGGCAAAGCCCGGGCGTCGGGCGACCTTTGGTCGCCCGG
CCTCAGTGAGCGAGCGAGCGCGCAGAGAGGGAGTGGCCAACTCCATCACTAGGGGTTCCTTGTAGTTAAT
GATTAACCCGCCATGCTACTTATCTACTCGAGACCGGGCGCGCCGGGGGAGGCTGCTGGTGAATATTAAC
CAAGGTCACCCCAGTTATCGGAGGAGCAAACAGGGGCTAAGTCCACACGCGTGGTACCGTCTGTCTGCAC
ATTTCGTAGAGCGAGTGTTCCGATACTCTAATCTCCCTAGGCAAGGTTCATATTTGTGTAGGTTACTTAT
TCTCCTTTTGTTGACTAAGTCAATAATCAGAATCAGCAGGTTTGGAGTCAGCTTGGCAGGGATCAGCAGC
CTGGGTTGGAAGGAGGGGGTATAAAAGCCCCTTCACCAGGAGAAGCCGTCACACAGATCCACAAGCTCCT
GGTCGACACTAGTACCGGTGCCACCATGAAGTGGGTAACCTTTCTCCTCCTCCTCTTCGTCTCCGGCTCT
GCTTTTTCCAGGGGTGTGTTTCGCCGAGAAGCACACAAGAGTGAGATCGCCCATCGGTATAATGATTTGG
GAGAACAACATTTCAAAGGCCTAGTCCTGATTGCCTTTTCCCAGTATCTCCAGAAATGCTCATACGATGA
GCATGCCAAATTAGTGCAGGAAGTAACAGACTTTGCAAAGACGTGTGTTGCCGATGAGTCTGCCGCCAAC
TGTGACAAATCCCTTCACACTCTTTTTGGAGATAAGTTGTGTGCCATTCCAAACCTCCGTGAAAACTATG
GTGAACTGGCTGACTGCTGTACAAAACAAGAGCCCGAAAGAAACGAATGTTTCCTGCAACACAAAGATGA
CAACCCCAGCCTGCCACCATTTGAAAGGCCAGAGGCTGAGGCCATGTGCACCTCCTTTAAGGAAAACCCA
ACCACCTTTATGGGACACTATTTGCATGAAGTTGCCAGAAGACATCCTTATTTCTATGCCCCAGAACTTC
TTTACTATGCTGAGCAGTACAATGAGATTCTGACCCAGTGTTGTGCAGAGGCTGACAAGGAAAGCTGCCT
GACCCCGAAGCTTGATGGTGTGAAGGAGAAAGCATTGGTCTCATCTGTCCGTCAGAGAATGAAGTGCTCC
AGTATGCAGAAGTTTGGAGAGAGAGCTTTTAAAGCATGGGCAGTAGCTCGTCTGAGCCAGACATTCCCCA
ATGCTGACTTTGCAGAAATCACCAAATTGGCAACAGACCTGACCAAAGTCAACAAGGAGTGCTGCCATGG
TGACCTGCTGGAATGCGCAGATGACAGGGCGGAACTTGCCAAGTACATGTGTGAAAACCAGGCGACTATC
TCCAGCAAACTGCAGACTTGCTGCGATAAACCACTGTTGAAGAAAGCCCACTGTCTTAGTGAGGTGGAGC
ATGACACCATGCCTGCTGATCTGCCTGCCATTGCTGCTGATTTTGTTGAGGACCAGGAAGTGTGCAAGAA
CTATGCTGAGGCCAAGGATGTCTTCCTGGGCACGTTCTTGTATGAATATTCAAGAAGACACCCTGATTAC
TCTGTATCCCTGTTGCTGAGACTTGCTAAGAAATATGAAGCCACTCTGGAAAAGTGCTGCGCTGAAGCCA
ATCCTCCCGCATGCTACGGCACAGTGCTTGCTGAATTTCAGCCTCTTGTAGAAGAGCCTAAGAACTTGGT
CAAAACCAACTGTGATCTTTACGAGAAGCTTGGAGAATATGGATTCCAAAATGCCATTCTAGTTCGCTAC
ACCCAGAAAGCACCTCAGGTGTCAACCCCAACTCTCGTGGAGGCTGCAAGAAACCTAGGAAGAGTGGGCA
CCAAGTGTTGTACACTTCCTGAAGATCAGAGACTGCCTTGTGTGGAAGACTATCTGTCTGCAATCCTGAA
CCGTGTGTGTCTGCTGCATGAGAAGACCCCAGTGAGTGAGCATGTTACCAAGTGCTGTAGTGGATCCCTG
GTGGAAAGGCGGCCATGCTTCTCTGCTCTGACAGTTGATGAAACATATGTCCCCAAAGAGTTTAAAGCTG
AGACCTTCACCTTCCACTCTGATATCTGCACACTTCCAGAGAAGGAGAAGCAGATTAAGAAACAAACGGC
TCTTGCTGAGCTGGTGAAGCACAAGCCCAAGGCTACAGCGGAGCAACTGAAGACTGTCATGGATGACTTT
GCACAGTTCCTGGATACATGTTGCAAGGCTGCTGACAAGGACACCTGCTTCTCGACTGAGGGTCCAAACC
TTGTCACTAGATGCAAAGACGCCTTAGCCCCCGGGGGTGGAGGCGGTTCAGGCGGAGGTGGCTCTGGCGG
TGGCGGATCAGTCGACGTGAGCAAGGGCGAGGAGGATAACATGGCCTCTCTCCCAGCGACACATGAGTTA
CACATCTTTGGCTCCATCAACGGTGTGGACTTTGACATGGTGGGTCAGGGCACCGGCAATCCAAATGATG
GTTATGAGGAGTTAAACCTGAAGTCCACCAAGGGTGACCTCCAGTTCTCCCCCTGGATTCTGGTCCCTCA
TATCGGGTATGGCTTCCATCAGTACCTGCCCTACCCTGACGGGATGTCGCCTTTCCAGGCCGCCATGGTA
GATGGCTCCGGATACCAAGTCCATCGCACAATGCAGTTTGAAGATGGTGCCTCCCTTACTGTTAACTACC
GCTACACCTACGAGGGAAGCCACATCAAAGGAGAGGCCCAGGTGAAGGGGACTGGTTTCCCTGCTGACGG
TCCTGTGATGACCAACTCGCTGACCGCTGCGGACTGGTGCAGGTCGAAGAAGACTTACCCCAACGACAAA
ACCATCATCAGTACCTTTAAGTGGAGTTACACCACTGGAAATGGCAAGCGCTACCGGAGCACTGCGCGGA
CCACCTACACCTTTGCCAAGCCAATGGCGGCTAACTATCTGAAGAACCAGCCGATGTACGTGTTCCGTAA
GACGGAGCTCAAGCACTCCAAGACCGAGCTCAACTTCAAGGAGTGGCAAAAGGCCTTTACCGATGTGATG
GGCATGGACGAGCTGTACAAGTAAGCGGCCGCAAGCTTTCTAGAGAATTCGATATCAAGCTTATCGATAA
TCAACCTCTGGATTACAAAATTTGTGAAAGATTGACTGGTATTCTTAACTATGTTGCTCCTTTTACGCTA
TGTGGATACGCTGCTTTAATGCCTTTGTATCATGCTATTGCTTCCCGTATGGCTTTCATTTTCTCCTCCT
TGTATAAATCCTGGTTGCTGTCTCTTTATGAGGAGTTGTGGCCCGTTGTCAGGCAACGTGGCGTGGTGTG
CACTGTGTTTGCTGACGCAACCCCCACTGGTTGGGGCATTGCCACCACCTGTCAGCTCCTTTCCGGGACT
TTCGCTTTCCCCCTCCCTATTGCCACGGCGGAACTCATCGCCGCCTGCCTTGCCCGCTGCTGGACAGGGG
CTCGGCTGTTGGGCACTGACAATTCCGTGGTGTTGTCGGGGAAATCATCGTCCTTTCCTTGGCTGCTCGC
CTGTGTTGCCACCTGGATTCTGCGCGGGACGTCCTTCTGCTACGTCCCTTCGGCCCTCAATCCAGCGGAC
CTTCCTTCCCGCGGCCTGCTGCCGGCTCTGCGGCCTCTTCCGCGTCTTCGCCTTCGCCCTCAGACGAGTC
GGATCTCCCTTTGGGCCGCCTCCCCGCTCTCGAGATACGTACGACTGTGCCTTCTAGTTGCCAGCCATCT
GTTGTTTGCCCCTCCCCCGTGCCTTCCTTGACCCTGGAAGGTGCCACTCCCACTGTCCTTTCCTAATAAA
ATGAGGAAATTGCATCGCATTGTCTGAGTAGGTGTCATTCTATTCTGGGGGGTGGGGTGGGGCAGGACAG
CAAGGGGGAGGATTGGGAAGACAATAGCAGGCATGCTGGGGATGCGGTGGGCTCTATGGCTTCTGAGGCG
GAAAGATCTACCACGTGCGGACCGAGCGGCCGCAGGAACCCCTAGTGATGGAGTTGGCCACTCCCTCTCT
GCGCGCTCGCTCGCTCACTGAGGCCGGGCGACCAAAGGTCGCCCGACGCCCGGGCTTTGCCCGGGCGGCC
TCAGTGAGCGAGCGAGCGCGCAGCTGCCTGCAGGGGCGCCTGATGCGGTATTTTCTCCTTACGCATCTGT
GCGGTATTTCACACCGCATA
[95 nt withheld, positions 4221-4315]
T
[46 nt withheld, positions 4317-4362]
C
[141 nt withheld, positions 4364-4504]
CCTTTGACGTTGGAGTCCACGTTCTTT
[37 nt withheld, positions 4532-4568]
ACTCTATCTCGGGCTATTCTTTTGATTTATAAGGGATTTTGCCGATTTCGGTCTATTGGTTAAAAAATGA
GCTGATTTAACAAAAATTTAACGCGAATTTTAACAAAATATTAACGTTTACAATTTTATGGTGCACTCTC
AGTACAATCTGCTCTGATGCCGCATAGTTAAGCCAGCCCCGACACCCGCCAACACCCGCTGACGCGCCCT
GACGGGCTTGTCTGCTCCCGGCATCCGCTTACAGACAAGCTGTGACCGTCTCCGGGAGCTGCATGTGTCA
GAGGTTTTCACCGTCATCACCGAAACGCGCGAGACGAAAGGGCCTCGTGATACGCCTATTTTTATAGGTT
AATGTCATGATAATAATGGTTTCTTAGACGTCAGGTGGCACTTTTCGGGGAAATGTGCGCGGAACCCCTA
TTTGTTTATTTTTCTAAATACATTCAAATATGTATCCGCTCATGAGACAATAACCCTGATAAATGCTTCA
ATAATATTGAAAAAGGAAGAGTATGAGTATTCAACATTTCCGTGTCGCCCTTATTCCCTTTTTTGCGGCA
TTTTGCCTTCCTGTTTTTGCTCACCCAGAAACGCTGGTGAAAGTAAAAGATGCTGAAGATCAGTTGGGTG
CACGAGTGGGTTACATCGAACTGGATCTCAACAGCGGTAAGATCCTTGAGAGTTTTCGCCCCGAAGAACG
TTTTCCAATGATGAGCACTTTTAAAGTTCTGCTATGTGGCGCGGTATTATCCCGTATTGACGCCGGGCAA
GAGCAACTCGGTCGCCGCATACACTATTCTCAGAATGACTTGGTTGAGTACTCACCAGTCACAGAAAAGC
ATCTTACGGATGGCATGACAGTAAGAGAATTATGCAGTGCTGCCATAACCATGAGTGATAACACTGCGGC
CAACTTACTTCTGACAACGATCGGAGGACCGAAGGAGCTAACCGCTTTTTTGCACAACATGGGGGATCAT
GTAACTCGCCTTGATCGTTGGGAACCGGAGCTGAATGAAGCCATACCAAACGACGAGCGTGACACCACGA
TGCCTGTAGCAATGGCAACAACGTTGCGCAAACTATTAACTGGCGAACTACTTACTCTAGCTTCCCGGCA
ACAATTAATAGACTGGATGGAGGCGGATAAAGTTGCAGGACCACTTCTGCGCTCGGCCCTTCCGGCTGGC
TGGTTTATTGCTGATAAATCTGGAGCCGGTGAGCGTGGAAGCCGCGGTATCATTGCAGCACTGGGGCCAG
ATGGTAAGCCCTCCCGTATCGTAGTTATCTACACGACGGGGAGTCAGGCAACTATGGATGAACGAAATAG
ACAGATCGCTGAGATAGGTGCCTCACTGATTAAGCATTGGTAACTGTCAGACCAAGTTTACTCATATATA
CTTTAGATTGATTTAAAACTTCATTTTTAATTTAAAAGGATCTAGGTGAAGATCCTTTTTGATAATCTCA
TGACCAAAATCCCTTAACGTGAGTTTTCGTTCCACTGAGCGTCAGACCCCGTAGAAAAGATCAAAGGATC
TTCTTGAGATCCTTTTTTTCTGCGCGTAATCTGCTGCTTGCAAACAAAAAAACCACCGCTACCAGCGGTG
GTTTGTTTGCCGGATCAAGAGCTACCAACTCTTTTTCCGAAGGTAACTGGCTTCAGCAGAGCGCAGATAC
CAAATACTGTTCTTCTAGTGTAGCCGTAGTTAGGCCACCACTTCAAGAACTCTGTAGCACCGCCTACATA
CCTCGCTCTGCTAATCCTGTTACCAGTGGCTGCTGCCAGTGGCGATAAGTCGTGTCTTACCGGGTTGGAC
TCAAGACGATAGTTACCGGATAAGGCGCAGCGGTCGGGCTGAACGGGGGGTTCGTGCACACAGCCCAGCT
TGGAGCGAACGACCTACACCGAACTGAGATACCTACAGCGTGAGCTATGAGAAAGCGCCACGCTTCCCGA
AGGGAGAAAGGCGGACAGGTATCCGGTAAGCGGCAGGGTCGGAACAGGAGAGCGCACGAGGGAGCTTCCA
GGGGGAAACGCCTGGTATCTTTATAGTCCTGTCGGGTTTCGCCACCTCTGACTTGAGCGTCGATTTTTGT
GATGCTCGTCAGGGGGGCGGAGCCTATGGAAAAACGCCAGCAACGCGGCCTTTTTACGGTTCCTGGCCTT
TTGCTGGCCTTTTGCTCACATGTTCTTTCCTGCGTTATCCCCTGATTCTGTGGATAACCGTATTACCGCC
TTTGAGTGAGCTGATACCGCTCGCCGCAGCCGAACGACCGAGCGCAGCGAGTCAGTGAGCGAGGAAGCGG
AAGAGCGCCCAATACGCAAACCGCCTCTCCCCGCGCGTTGGCCGATTCATTAATGCAG
Features (pLannotate 1.2.2; 15 found; start..end, strand, type, name):
    516..2339    +  CDS            Alb: ALBU_MOUSE - Also known as Alb-1, Alb1. Experimental evidence at protein level: Swiss-Prot protein existence level 1. Binds water, Ca(2+), Na(+), K(+), fatty acids, hormones, bilirubin and drugs. Its main function is the regulation of the colloidal osmotic pressure of blood. Major zinc transporter in plasma, typically binds about 80% of all plasma zinc (By similarity). Major calcium and magnesium transporter in plasma, binds approximately 45% of circulating calcium and magnesium in plasma (By similarity). Potentially has more than two calcium-binding sites and might additionally bind calcium i
   2397..3104    +  CDS            mNeonGreen: bright monomeric yellow-green fluorescent protein derived from LanYFP (Shaner et al., 2013)
   3125..3149    +  misc_feature   MCS (fragment): pBluescript multiple cloning site
   3149..3737    +  misc_feature   WPRE: woodchuck hepatitis virus posttranscriptional regulatory element
   3755..3979    +  polyA_signal   bGH poly(A) signal: bovine growth hormone polyadenylation signal
   4024..4164    +  repeat_region  AAV2 ITR: inverted terminal repeat of adeno-associated virus serotype 2 inverted
   4169..4220    -  misc_feature   bom (fragment): basis of mobility region from pBR322
   4239..4694    +  rep_origin     f1 ori (sequence partly withheld): f1 bacteriophage origin of replication; arrow indicates direction of (+) strand synthesis
   4695..4744    -  misc_feature   bom (fragment): basis of mobility region from pBR322
   4846..4881    -  CDS            rop (fragment): Rop protein, which maintains plasmids at low copy number; rop
   4976..5080    +  promoter       AmpR promoter: bla
   5081..5941    +  CDS            AmpR: β-lactamase; bla; confers resistance to ampicillin, carbenicillin, and related antibiotics
   6112..6700    +  rep_origin     ori: high-copy-number ColE1/pMB1/pBR322/pUC origin of replication
   6883..3       +  CDS            lacI (fragment) (across the origin): lac repressor; lacI; The lac repressor binds to the lac operator to inhibit transcription in E. coli. This inhibition can be relieved by adding lactose or isopropyl-β-D-thiogalactopyranoside (IPTG).
   6933..130     -  repeat_region  AAV2 ITR (across the origin): inverted terminal repeat of adeno-associated virus serotype 2 inverted
