[The description below was written by a language model from this plasmid's Addgene catalogue record and pLannotate feature annotations shown in this document.]
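Description:
pAAV-P3-Alb-mNG is an adeno-associated virus transfer plasmid (6,936 nt) built on the pAAV-P3 backbone and intended for producing recombinant AAV that expresses a fusion of mouse serum albumin and the fluorescent protein mNeonGreen. In bacteria it is maintained at high copy from a ColE1/pUC-type origin and selected with ampicillin through the β-lactamase gene and its own promoter. An f1 phage origin and small remnants of bom, rop and lacI sequences are also detected in the backbone, but these fragments are vestigial.

The payload lies between two AAV2 inverted terminal repeats, which are the cis elements required for replication and packaging of the intervening DNA into AAV capsids. Downstream of the left ITR, the catalogue states that expression is driven by the P3 promoter. The automated feature table does not annotate this element, though the unannotated stretch between the ITR and the start of the coding region is where it would be expected. The mouse Alb open reading frame follows, with mNeonGreen, a bright monomeric yellow-green protein, joined at its C terminus after a short linker region. A WPRE follows to enhance transcript stability and expression, and a bovine growth hormone polyadenylation signal terminates the transcript just before the right ITR.

Because albumin is a secreted plasma protein, the fusion is designed to label blood plasma. The associated publication describes liver-secreted fluorescent plasma markers for chronic imaging of the microcirculation, which is the application this vector supports.
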