Addgene plasmid #183460: pAAV-P3-Alb-mNG
Purpose: To produce AAV with the P3 promoter to express Alb(mouse)-mNeonGreen fusion protein
Depositing lab: Hajime Hirase. Depositing organization: University of Copenhagen. Publication: Liver-secreted fluorescent blood plasma markers enable chronic imaging of the microcirculation. Wang X, Delle C, Asiminas A, Akther S, Vittani M, Brogger P, Kusk P, Vo CT, Radovanovic T, Konno A, Hirai H, Fukuda M, Weikop P, Goldman SA, Nedergaard M, Hirase H. Cell Rep Methods. 2022 Sep 21;2(10):100302. doi: 10.1016/j.crmeth.2022.100302. eCollection 2022 Oct 24. PubMed 36313804.
Backbone
  Vector backbone: pAAV-P3
  Backbone manufacturer: VVF (p438) https://vvf.ethz.ch/
  Vector type: AAV
Growth in bacteria
  Bacterial resistance: Ampicillin, 100 μg/mL
  Growth temperature: 37°C
  Growth strain: NEB Stable
  Copy number: High Copy
Gene/Insert
  Gene/Insert name: Alb
  Species: M. musculus (mouse)
  Entrez Gene: Alb (a.k.a. Alb-1, Alb1, BCL001, BCL002, BPL001)
  Tag / fusion protein: mNeonGreen (C terminal on insert)
  Cloning method: Restriction Enzyme; 5′ cloning site unknown (unknown if destroyed)
Terms and licenses: Academic/Nonprofit Terms; Industry Terms: Not Available to Industry
Depositor comments: Please visit for https://www.biorxiv.org/content/10.1101/2022.04.08.487498v1 bioRxiv preprint.
How to cite: pAAV-P3-Alb-mNG was a gift from Hajime Hirase (Addgene plasmid # 183460 ; http://n2t.net/addgene:183460 ; RRID:Addgene_183460)
